>Addgene plasmid #146141 | pT7-EGFP-C1-tubcDNA-PTC33_D | depositor full sequence | sequence record 288586 | Full Sequence
GAGTTCCGCGTTACATAACTTACGGTAAATGGCCCGCCTGGCTGACCGCCCAACGACCCCCGCCCATTGA
CGTCAATAATGACGTATGTTCCCATAGTAACGCCAATAGGGACTTTCCATTGACGTCAATGGGTGGAGTA
TTTACGGTAAACTGCCCACTTGGCAGTACATCAAGTGTATCATATGCCAAGTACGCCCCCTATTGACGTC
AATGACGGTAAATGGCCCGCCTGGCATTATGCCCAGTACATGACCTTATGGGACTTTCCTACTTGGCAGT
ACATCTACGTATTAGTCATCGCTATTACCATGGTGATGCGGTTTTGGCAGTACATCAATGGGCGTGGATA
GCGGTTTGACTCACGGGGATTTCCAAGTCTCCACCCCATTGACGTCAATGGGAGTTTGTTTTGGCACCAA
AATCAACGGGACTTTCCAAAATGTCGTAACAACTCCGCCCCATTGACGCAAATGGGCGGTAGGCGTGTAC
GGTGGGAGGTCTATATAAGCAGAGCTCTCTGGCTAACTAGAGAACCCACTGCTTACTGGCTTATCGAAAT
TAATACGACTCACTATAGGGAGACCCAAGCTCTAGCGCTACCGGTCGCCACCATGGTGAGCAAGGGCGAG
GAGCTGTTCACCGGGGTGGTGCCCATCCTGGTCGAGCTGGACGGCGACGTAAACGGCCACAAGTTCAGCG
TGTCCGGCGAGGGCGAGGGCGATGCCACCTACGGCAAGCTGACCCTGAAGTTCATCTGCACCACCGGCAA
GCTGCCCGTGCCCTGGCCCACCCTCGTGACCACCCTGACCTACGGCGTGCAGTGCTTCAGCCGCTACCCC
GACCACATGAAGCAGCACGACTTCTTCAAGTCCGCCATGCCCGAAGGCTACGTCCAGGAGCGCACCATCT
TCTTCAAGGACGACGGCAACTACAAGACCCGCGCCGAGGTGAAGTTCGAGGGCGACACCCTGGTGAACCG
CATCGAGCTGAAGGGCATCGACTTCAAGGAGGACGGCAACATCCTGGGGCACAAGCTGGAGTACAACTAC
AACAGCCACAACGTCTATATCATGGCCGACAAGCAGAAGAACGGCATCAAGGTGAACTTCAAGATCCGCC
ACAACATCGAGGACGGCAGCGTGCAGCTCGCCGACCACTACCAGCAGAACACCCCCATCGGCGACGGCCC
CGTGCTGCTGCCCGACAACCACTACCTGAGCACCCAGTCCGCCCTGAGCAAAGACCCCAACGAGAAGCGC
GATCACATGGTCCTGCTGGAGTTCGTGACCGCCGCCGGGATCACTCTCGGCATGGACGAGCTGTACAAGT
CCGGACTCAGATCTCGAGCTCAAGCTTCGAATTCTGCAGTCGACGGTACCATGAGGGAGATCGTGCATTT
ACAGGCTGGACAGTGCGGCAACCAGATTGGTGCCAAGTTCTGGGAAGTCATTAGTGACGAGCATGGAATT
GACCCATAAGGCAGTTACCATGGCGACAGTGACCTTCAGCTGGACCGAATTAATGTTTATTATAATGAAG
CCACAGGTGGAAAGTATGTTCCACGTGCCGTGCTGGTGGATTTGGAGCCTGGTACAATGGACTCCGTGAG
GTCTGGTCCATTTGGTCAGATCTTCAGACCAGACAACTTTGTGTTCGGCCAAAGTGGTGCTGGAAACAAC
TGGGCCAAGGGCCACTACACTGAAGGAGCTGAGCTGGTTGATTCCGTTCTGGATGTGGTCCGAAAAGAGG
CTGAGAGCTGCGACTGTCTGCAGGGCTTCCAGCTCACTCACTCACTGGGTGGAGGTACAGGGTCTGGTAT
GGGCACCCTCCTCATTAGCAAAATCCGCGAGGAGTATCCCGACCGCATCATGAACACCTTCAGCGTGGTG
CCCTCTCCTAAAGTCTCGGACACTGTGGTCGAGCCCTACAACGCCACACTGTCCGTCCATCAGCTAGTAG
AGAACACAGACGAGACCTATTGTATTGATAACGAGGCCCTGTACGATATCTGCTTCCGCACACTCAAACT
CACAACCCCCACATACGGAGACCTCAACCATCTCGTCTCCGCCACAATGAGCGGTGTGACCACTTGCTTG
AGGTTTCCAGGCCAGTTGAACGCTGATCTCCGTAAATTGGCGGTCAACATGGTGCCCTTCCCCCGACTGC
ACTTCTTCATGCCTGGCTTCGCGCCTCTGACTAGCAGGGGAAGCCAGCAGTATCGTGCACTTACCGTTCC
CGAACTCACCCAGCAGATGTTCGATGCCAAAAACATGATGGCTGCCTGCGACCCACGTCACGGCCGTTAT
CTGACGGTCGCCGCCGTCTTCCGAGGTCGCATGTCCATGAAGGAGGTGGACGAGCAGATGCTCAACGTCC
AGAACAAGAACAGCAGCTACTTCGTTGAATGGATCCCAAACAACGTCAAGACCGCCGTCTGCGACATTCC
ACCACGAGGCCTCAAGATGGCCGCCACCTTCATCGGCAACAGCACTGCCATCCAGGAGCTCTTCAAGCGC
ATCTCAGAGCAGTTCACGGCTATGTTCAGGCGCAAGGCTTTCCTGCATTGGTACACCGGAGAGGGCATGG
ATGAGATGGAGTTCACAGAGGCCGAGAGCAACATGAACGACCTGGTGTCCGAGTACCAGCAGTACCAGGA
CGCCACCGCTGAAGAGGAAGGGGAGTTTGAGGAGGAGGGAGAAAAGGAGCTCGCTTAAGGTACCGCGGGC
CCGGGATCCACCGGATCTAGATAACTGATCATAATCAGCCATACCACATTTGTAGAGGTTTTACTTGCTT
TAAAAAACCTCCCACACCTCCCCCTGAACCTGAAACATAAAATGAATGCAATTGTTGTTGTTAACTTGTT
TATTGCAGCTTATAATGGTTACAAATAAAGCAATAGCATCACAAATTTCACAAATAAAGCATTTTTTTCA
CTGCATTCTAGTTGTGGTTTGTCCAAACTCATCAATGTATCTTAACGCGTAAATTGTAAGCGTTAATATT
TTGTTAAAATTCGCGTTAAATTTTTGTTAAATCAGCTCATTTTTTAACCAATAGGCCGAAATCGGCAAAA
TCCCTTATAAATCAAAAGAATAGACCGAGATAGGGT
[37 nt withheld, positions 3117-3153]
AAAGAACGTGGACTCCAACGTCAAAGG
[49 nt withheld, positions 3181-3229]
T
[91 nt withheld, positions 3231-3321]
G
[124 nt withheld, positions 3323-3446]
CAGGTGGCACTTTTCGGGGAAATGTGCGCGGAACCCCTATTTGTTTATTTTTCTAAATACATTCAAATAT
GTATCCGCTCATGAGACAATAACCCTGATAAATGCTTCAATAATATTGAAAAAGGAAGAGTCCTGAGGCG
GAAAGAACCAGCTGTGGAATGTGTGTCAGTTAGGGTGTGGAAAGTCCCCAGGCTCCCCAGCAGGCAGAAG
TATGCAAAGCATGCATCTCAATTAGTCAGCAACCAGGTGTGGAAAGTCCCCAGGCTCCCCAGCAGGCAGA
AGTATGCAAAGCATGCATCTCAATTAGTCAGCAACCATAGTCCCGCCCCTAACTCCGCCCATCCCGCCCC
TAACTCCGCCCAGTTCCGCCCATTCTCCGCCCCATGGCTGACTAATTTTTTTTATTTATGCAGAGGCCGA
GGCCGCCTCGGCCTCTGAGCTATTCCAGAAGTAGTGAGGAGGCTTTTTTGGAGGCCTAGGCTTTTGCAAA
GATCGATCAAGAGACAGGATGAGGATCGTTTCGCATGATTGAACAAGATGGATTGCACGCAGGTTCTCCG
GCCGCTTGGGTGGAGAGGCTATTCGGCTATGACTGGGCACAACAGACAATCGGCTGCTCTGATGCCGCCG
TGTTCCGGCTGTCAGCGCAGGGGCGCCCGGTTCTTTTTGTCAAGACCGACCTGTCCGGTGCCCTGAATGA
ACTGCAAGACGAGGCAGCGCGGCTATCGTGGCTGGCCACGACGGGCGTTCCTTGCGCAGCTGTGCTCGAC
GTTGTCACTGAAGCGGGAAGGGACTGGCTGCTATTGGGCGAAGTGCCGGGGCAGGATCTCCTGTCATCTC
ACCTTGCTCCTGCCGAGAAAGTATCCATCATGGCTGATGCAATGCGGCGGCTGCATACGCTTGATCCGGC
TACCTGCCCATTCGACCACCAAGCGAAACATCGCATCGAGCGAGCACGTACTCGGATGGAAGCCGGTCTT
GTCGATCAGGATGATCTGGACGAAGAGCATCAGGGGCTCGCGCCAGCCGAACTGTTCGCCAGGCTCAAGG
CGAGCATGCCCGACGGCGAGGATCTCGTCGTGACCCATGGCGATGCCTGCTTGCCGAATATCATGGTGGA
AAATGGCCGCTTTTCTGGATTCATCGACTGTGGCCGGCTGGGTGTGGCGGACCGCTATCAGGACATAGCG
TTGGCTACCCGTGATATTGCTGAAGAGCTTGGCGGCGAATGGGCTGACCGCTTCCTCGTGCTTTACGGTA
TCGCCGCTCCCGATTCGCAGCGCATCGCCTTCTATCGCCTTCTTGACGAGTTCTTCTGAGCGGGACTCTG
GGGTTCGAAATGACCGACCAAGCGACGCCCAACCTGCCATCACGAGATTTCGATTCCACCGCCGCCTTCT
ATGAAAGGTTGGGCTTCGGAATCGTTTTCCGGGACGCCGGCTGGATGATCCTCCAGCGCGGGGATCTCAT
GCTGGAGTTCTTCGCCCACCCTAGGGGGAGGCTAACTGAAACACGGAAGGAGACAATACCGGAAGGAACC
CGCGCTATGACGGCAATAAAAAGACAGAATAAAACGCACGGTGTTGGGTCGTTTGTTCATAAACGCGGGG
TTCGGTCCCAGGGCTGGCACTCTGTCGATACCCCACCGAGACCCCATTGGGGCCAATACGCCCGCGTTTC
TTCCTTTTCCCCACCCCACCCCCCAAGTTCGGGTGAAGGCCCAGGGCTCGCAGCCAACGTCGGGGCGGCA
GGCCCTGCCATAGCCTCAGGTTACTCATATATACTTTAGATTGATTTAAAACTTCATTTTTAATTTAAAA
GGATCTAGGTGAAGATCCTTTTTGATAATCTCATGACCAAAATCCCTTAACGTGAGTTTTCGTTCCACTG
AGCGTCAGACCCCGTAGAAAAGATCAAAGGATCTTCTTGAGATCCTTTTTTTCTGCGCGTAATCTGCTGC
TTGCAAACAAAAAAACCACCGCTACCAGCGGTGGTTTGTTTGCCGGATCAAGAGCTACCAACTCTTTTTC
CGAAGGTAACTGGCTTCAGCAGAGCGCAGATACCAAATACTGTCCTTCTAGTGTAGCCGTAGTTAGGCCA
CCACTTCAAGAACTCTGTAGCACCGCCTACATACCTCGCTCTGCTAATCCTGTTACCAGTGGCTGCTGCC
AGTGGCGATAAGTCGTGTCTTACCGGGTTGGACTCAAGACGATAGTTACCGGATAAGGCGCAGCGGTCGG
GCTGAACGGGGGGTTCGTGCACACAGCCCAGCTTGGAGCGAACGACCTACACCGAACTGAGATACCTACA
GCGTGAGCTATGAGAAAGCGCCACGCTTCCCGAAGGGAGAAAGGCGGACAGGTATCCGGTAAGCGGCAGG
GTCGGAACAGGAGAGCGCACGAGGGAGCTTCCAGGGGGAAACGCCTGGTATCTTTATAGTCCTGTCGGGT
TTCGCCACCTCTGACTTGAGCGTCGATTTTTGTGATGCTCGTCAGGGGGGCGGAGCCTATGGAAAAACGC
CAGCAACGCGGCCTTTTTACGGTTCCTGGCCTTTTGCTGGCCTTTTGCTCACATGTTCTTTCCTGCGTTA
TCCCCTGATTCTGTGGATAACCGTATTACCGCCATGCATTAGTTATTAATAGTAATCAATTACGGGGTCA
TTAGTTCATAGCCCATATATG
Features (pLannotate 1.2.2; 19 found; start..end, strand, type, name):
      9..312     +  enhancer       CMV enhancer: human cytomegalovirus immediate early enhancer
    313..516     +  promoter       CMV promoter: human cytomegalovirus (CMV) immediate early promoter
    512..545     +  LTR            5' LTR (truncated) (fragment): truncated 5' long terminal repeat (LTR) from HIV-1
    561..579     +  promoter       T7 promoter: promoter for bacteriophage T7 RNA polymerase
    613..1329    +  CDS            EGFP: EGFP is a basic (constitutively fluorescent) green fluorescent protein published in 1996, derived from Aequorea victoria. It is reported to be a rapidly-maturing weak dimer with moderate acid sensitivity.
   1330..1380    +  misc_feature   MCS (fragment): multiple cloning site
   1381..2715    +  CDS            TUBB4B: TBB4B_HUMAN - Also known as TUBB2C. Experimental evidence at protein level: Swiss-Prot protein existence level 1. Tubulin is the major constituent of microtubules. It binds two moles of GTP, one at an exchangeable site on the beta chain and one at a non-exchangeable site on the alpha chain. From Homo sapiens (Human).
   2719..2744    +  misc_feature   MCS (fragment): multiple cloning site
   2756..2840    +  CDS            large T antigen (fragment): large T antigen from SV40 (simian virus 40)
   2863..2984    +  polyA_signal   SV40 poly(A) signal: SV40 polyadenylation signal
   3018..3446    -  rep_origin     f1 ori (sequence partly withheld): f1 bacteriophage origin of replication; arrow indicates direction of (+) strand synthesis
   3473..3577    +  promoter       AmpR promoter: bla
   3579..3936    +  promoter       SV40 promoter: SV40 enhancer and early promoter
   3971..4765    +  CDS            NeoR/KanR: aminoglycoside phosphotransferase from Tn5; aph(3')-II (or nptII); confers resistance to neomycin, kanamycin, and G418 (Geneticin®)
   4786..4938    +  CDS            ble (fragment): BLE_KLEPN - Experimental evidence at protein level: Swiss-Prot protein existence level 1. Binding protein with a strong affinity to the bleomycin family of antibiotics. Binds to CL990; an antimitotic-antibiotic compound. From Klebsiella pneumoniae.
   4997..5044    +  polyA_signal   HSV TK poly(A) signal: herpes simplex virus thymidine kinase polyadenylation signal (Cole and Stacy, 1985)
   5135..5151    -  polyA_signal   bGH poly(A) signal (fragment): bovine growth hormone polyadenylation signal
   5373..5961    +  rep_origin     ori: high-copy-number ColE1/pMB1/pBR322/pUC origin of replication
   6076..6127    +  enhancer       CMV enhancer (fragment): human cytomegalovirus immediate early enhancer
