[The description below was written by a language model from this plasmid's Addgene catalogue record and pLannotate feature annotations shown in this document.]
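Description:
pT7-EGFP-C1-tubcDNA-PTC33_D is a 6,127-nt mammalian expression plasmid. The catalogue lists its backbone as unknown, but the name and feature layout are consistent with an EGFP-C1-type vector carrying an added T7 promoter. It replicates in bacteria at high copy from a ColE1/pUC-type origin and also carries an f1 origin for single-stranded DNA production. Selection relies on a single Tn5 NeoR/KanR cassette driven by tandem bacterial (bla) and SV40 early promoters and ending in an HSV TK polyadenylation signal. This cassette gives kanamycin resistance in E. coli and G418 resistance in mammalian cells.

The expression unit consists of the CMV immediate-early enhancer and promoter, a T7 promoter that would permit in vitro transcription, and the EGFP coding sequence. A short multiple-cloning-site linker follows, then the insert and an SV40 poly(A) signal. The insert is a zebrafish (D. rerio) tubulin cDNA. The annotation software labelled it by homology as human beta-tubulin TUBB4B, which reflects sequence conservation rather than the recorded species. The depositor notes five silent changes and one non-silent change (E442K) relative to the reference transcript. "PTC33" in the name suggests a premature termination codon at position 33, which fits the associated study of nonsense-mediated mRNA decay in zebrafish, although the record does not define the term. If so, the construct would act as an EGFP-tagged NMD reporter to be compared with a wild-type counterpart. Several small annotated fragments (HIV-1 LTR, large T antigen, ble, bGH poly(A)) are most likely partial homology matches within backbone sequence rather than functional elements. The depositor sequence may be theoretical rather than fully verified.
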