Addgene plasmid #146141: pT7-EGFP-C1-tubcDNA-PTC33_D
Purpose: Mammalian Expression of tubcDNA-PTC33
Depositing lab: Elisa Izaurralde. Depositing organization: Max Planck Institute for Developmental Biology. Publication: Nonsense-mediated mRNA decay effectors are essential for zebrafish embryonic development and survival. Wittkopp N, Huntzinger E, Weiler C, Saulière J, Schmidt S, Sonawane M, Izaurralde E. Mol Cell Biol. 2009 Jul . 29(13):3517-28. 10.1128/MCB.00177-09 PubMed 19414594.
Backbone
  Vector backbone: Unknown
  Vector type: Mammalian Expression
Growth in bacteria
  Bacterial resistance: Kanamycin, 50 μg/mL
  Growth temperature: 37°C
  Growth strain: DH5alpha
  Copy number: High Copy
Gene/Insert
  Gene/Insert name: tubcDNA-PTC33
  Species: D. rerio (zebrafish)
  Mutation: 5 silent and one non silent mutation E442K compared to the sequence given by NCBI: NM_198809.2
  Cloning method: Unknown
Terms and licenses: Academic/Nonprofit Terms; Industry Terms: Not Available to Industry
Depositor comments: Plasmids from this collection were made available to the research community and donated after the lab closed. Please note that the sequence provided by the depositing laboratory may be theoretical/predicted or based on Sanger sequencing results. There may be discrepancies between sequencing results obtained by Addgene and the depositor sequence. If an Addgene verified sequence is not available, please contact before placing your order to request that our lab fully sequence the plasmid.
How to cite: pT7-EGFP-C1-tubcDNA-PTC33_D was a gift from Elisa Izaurralde (Addgene plasmid # 146141 ; http://n2t.net/addgene:146141 ; RRID:Addgene_146141)
